Addgene plasmid #25763: pEN_TmiR_G13-L_G12-E
Purpose: Entry vector with TRE promoter driving both mouse G alpha 12 and G alpha 13 miR30-based shRNAs.
Depositing lab: Iain Fraser. Depositing organization: California Institute of Technology. Publication: A single lentiviral vector platform for microRNA-based conditional RNA interference and coordinated transgene expression. Shin KJ, Wall EA, Zavzavadjian JR, Santat LA, Liu J, Hwang JI, Rebres R, Roach T, Seaman W, Simon MI, Fraser ID. Proc Natl Acad Sci U S A. 2006 Sep 12. 103(37):13759-64. 10.1073/pnas.0606179103 PubMed 16945906.
Backbone
  Vector backbone: pENTR1A-Gent
  Backbone manufacturer: ATCC 10326362
  Backbone size w/o insert (bp): 4641
  Vector type: Entry vector
Growth in bacteria
  Bacterial resistance: Gentamicin, 10 μg/mL
  Growth temperature: 37°C
  Growth strain: Top10
  Growth instructions: Top10
  Copy number: Unknown
Gene/Insert
  Gene/Insert name: G alpha 13 and 12 miR-shRNA
  Species: M. musculus (mouse)
  Insert size (bp): 22
  Cloning method: Restriction Enzyme; 5′ cloning site attL1 (not destroyed); 3′ cloning site attL2 (not destroyed)
  Sequencing primers: 5′ pCEP-fwd; 3′ n/a
Resource information
  A portion of this plasmid was derived from a plasmid made by: TRE promoter- David Anderson, Caltech; miR30- Greg Hannon, CSHL
Terms and licenses: Academic/Nonprofit Terms; Industry Terms: Not Available to Industry
Depositor comments: Entry vector with TRE-driven G alpha 12 and 13 miR-shRNA G alpha 12 miR-shRNA: GCGACACCATCTTCGACAACAT G alpha 13 miR-shRNA: CTGGGTGAGTCTGTAAAGTATT There are 3 minor changes between depositor's sequence and Addgene's sequence - An extra T between the TRE promoter and first shRNA; a 17nt stretch between the shRNAs is different but will not affect function; and a single nt change mutates an EcoRI site just beyond the 2nd shRNA but will again not affect function.
How to cite: pEN_TmiR_G13-L_G12-E was a gift from Iain Fraser (Addgene plasmid # 25763 ; http://n2t.net/addgene:25763 ; RRID:Addgene_25763)
