[The description below was written by a language model from this plasmid's Addgene catalogue record and pLannotate feature annotations shown in this document.]
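Description:
pEN_TmiR_G13-L_G12-E is a Gateway entry vector built on the pENTR1A-Gent backbone and carries a tetracycline-regulated cassette for simultaneous knockdown of two mouse heterotrimeric G protein alpha subunits, G alpha 12 and G alpha 13. It replicates in E. coli from a high-copy ColE1/pUC-type origin and is selected with gentamicin. The feature table shows why: a gentamicin acetyltransferase gene driven by a class 1 integron Pc promoter sits between two fragments of the original kanamycin resistance gene, indicating that the KanR marker of the parent entry vector was disrupted by insertion of the gentamicin cassette. The rrnB T1 and T2 terminators lie upstream of attL1 and insulate the cloning region from read-through transcription from the backbone.

Between attL1 and attL2 lies the payload. A tetracycline response element with seven tetO copies is fused to a minimal CMV promoter, forming a TRE promoter. It is followed by two tandem miR-30a-based shRNA units, each consisting of 5' and 3' human miR-30a flanking sequences around a hairpin. The plasmid name suggests that the G alpha 13 hairpin comes first and the G alpha 12 hairpin second, but the record does not state the order. The listed insert size of 22 bp refers to the length of a single targeting sequence, not the whole cassette. Embedding shRNAs in a microRNA context lets a Pol II promoter drive them, so both can be expressed from one inducible transcript. The att sites allow LR recombination to move the cassette into destination vectors, and the associated publication describes a lentiviral platform for conditional RNAi. The depositor notes three minor sequence discrepancies with the repository's sequencing, none of them expected to affect function.
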