Features (pLannotate 1.2.2; 17 found; start..end, strand, type, name):
     67..166     +  protein_bind   attL1: mutant version of attL; recombination site for the Gateway® LR reaction LR Clonase™
    205..475     +  protein_bind   tetracycline response element: contains seven copies of the tetracycline operator tetO tetracycline repressor TetR
    486..503     +  misc_feature   MCS (fragment): pUC18/19 multiple cloning site
    508..546     +  promoter       minimal CMV promoter: human cytomegalovirus (CMV) immediate early promoter
    673..766     +  ncRNA          5' miR-30a: sequence upstream of the 71-nt precursor of the human miR-30a microRNA (Zeng et al., 2002) miRNA
    878..990     +  ncRNA          3' miR-30a: sequence downstream of the 71-nt precursor of the human miR-30a microRNA (Zeng et al., 2002) miRNA
   1055..1148    +  ncRNA          5' miR-30a: sequence upstream of the 71-nt precursor of the human miR-30a microRNA (Zeng et al., 2002) miRNA
   1260..1372    +  ncRNA          3' miR-30a: sequence downstream of the 71-nt precursor of the human miR-30a microRNA (Zeng et al., 2002) miRNA
   1411..1510    -  protein_bind   attL2: mutant version of attL; recombination site for the Gateway® LR reaction LR Clonase™
   1633..2259    +  CDS            KanR (fragment): aminoglycoside phosphotransferase; aph(3')-Ia; confers resistance to kanamycin in bacteria or G418 (Geneticin®) in eukaryotes
   2293..2826    -  CDS            GmR: gentamycin acetyltransferase; aacC1; confers resistance to gentamycin
   3015..3043    -  promoter       Pc promoter: intI1 (promoter lies within the coding sequence); class 1 integron promoter
   3021..3368    -  CDS            YPR2_ECOLX (fragment): Protein predicted: Swiss-Prot protein existence level 4. From Escherichia coli.
   3373..3557    +  CDS            KanR (fragment): aminoglycoside phosphotransferase; aph(3')-Ia; confers resistance to kanamycin in bacteria or G418 (Geneticin®) in eukaryotes
   3700..4288    +  rep_origin     ori: high-copy-number ColE1/pMB1/pBR322/pUC origin of replication
   4456..4499    -  terminator     rrnB T1 terminator: Escherichia coli rrnB; transcription terminator T1 from the E. coli rrnB gene
   4631..17      +  terminator     rrnB T2 terminator (across the origin): transcription terminator T2 from the E. coli rrnB gene
>Addgene plasmid #25763 | pEN_TmiR_G13-L_G12-E | depositor full sequence | sequence record 12088 | Author sequence
CTGACGGATGGCCTTTTTGCGTTTCTACAAACTCTTCCTGTTAGTTAGTTACTTAAGCTCGGGCCCCAAA
TAATGATTTTATTTTGACTGATAGTGACCTGTTCGTTGCAACAAATTGATAAGCAATGCTTTTTTATAAT
GCCAACTTTGTACAAAAAAGCAGGCTTTAAAGGAACCAATTCAGTCGACTGGATCCTTTACCACTCCCTA
TCAGTGATAGAGAAAAGTGAAAGTCGAGTTTACCACTCCCTATCAGTGATAGAGAAAAGTGAAAGTCGAG
TTTACCACTCCCTATCAGTGATAGAGAAAAGTGAAAGTCGAGTTTACCACTCCCTATCAGTGATAGAGAA
AAGTGAAAGTCGAGTTTACCACTCCCTATCAGTGATAGAGAAAAGTGAAAGTCGAGTTTACCACTCCCTA
TCAGTGATAGAGAAAAGTGAAAGTCGAGTTTACCACTCCCTATCAGTGATAGAGAAAAGTGAAAGTCGAG
CTCGGTACCCGGGTCGAGGTAGGCGTGTACGGTGGGAGGCCTATATAAGCAGAGCTCGTTTAGTGAACCG
TCAGATCGCCTGGAGACGCCATCCACGCTGTTTTGACCTCCATAGAAGACACCGGGACCGATCCAGCCTC
CGCGGCCCCGAACTAGTCGACTAGGGATAACAGGGTAATTGTTTGAATGAGGCTTCAGTACTTTACAGAA
TCGTTGCCTGCACATCTTGGAAACACTTGCTGGGATTACTTCTTCAGGTTAACCCAACAGAAGGCTCGAG
AAGGTATATTGCTGTTGACAGTGAGCGATGGGTGAGTCTGTAAAGTATTTAGTGAAGCCACAGATGTAAA
TACTTTACAGACTCACCCAGTGCCTACTGCCTCGGAATTCAAGGGGCTACTTTAGGAGCAATTATCTTGT
TTACTAAAACTGAATACCTTGCTATCTCTTTGATACATTTTTACAAAGCTGAATTAAAATGGTATAAATT
AAATCACTTTTTTCAATTGGAAGACTAATGCGTTTTCGAGATATCTAGTCGACTAGGGATAACAGGGTAA
TTGTTTGAATGAGGCTTCAGTACTTTACAGAATCGTTGCCTGCACATCTTGGAAACACTTGCTGGGATTA
CTTCTTCAGGTTAACCCAACAGAAGGCTCGAGAAGGTATATTGCTGTTGACAGTGAGCGACGACACCATC
TTCGACAACATTAGTGAAGCCACAGATGTAATGTTGTCGAAGATGGTGTCGCTGCCTACTGCCTCGGAAT
TCAAGGGGCTACTTTAGGAGCAATTATCTTGTTTACTAAAACTGAATACCTTGCTATCTCTTTGATACAT
TTTTACAAAGCTGAATTAAAATGGTATAAATTAAATCACTTTTTTCAATTGGAAGACTAATGCGTTTTCG
AGATATCTAGACCCAGCTTTCTTGTACAAAGTTGGCATTATAAGAAAGCATTGCTTATCAATTTGTTGCA
ACGAACAGGTCACTATCAGTCAAAATAAAATCATTATTTGCCATCCAGCTGCAGCTCTGGCCCGTGTCTC
AAAATCTCTGATGTTACATTGCACAAGATAAAAATATATCATCATGAACAATAAAACTGTCTGCTTACAT
AAACAGTAATACAAGGGGTGTTATGAGCCATATTCAACGGGAAACGTCGAGGCCGCGATTAAATTCCAAC
ATGGATGCTGATTTATATGGGTATAAATGGGCTCGCGATAATGTCGGGCAATCAGGTGCGACAATCTATC
GCTTGTATGGGAAGCCCGATGCGCCAGAGTTGTTTCTGAAACATGGCAAAGGTAGCGTTGCCAATGATGT
TACAGATGAGATGGTCAGACTAAACTGGCTGACGGAATTTATGCCTCTTCCGACCATCAAGCATTTTATC
CGTACTCCTGATGATGCATGGTTACTCACCACTGCGATCCCCGGAAAAACAGCATTCCAGGTATTAGAAG
AATATCCTGATTCAGGTGAAAATATTGTTGATGCGCTGGCAGTGTCCCTGCGCCGGTTGCATTCGATTCC
TGTTTGTAATTGTCCTTTTAACAGCGATCGCGTATTTCGTCTCGCTCAGGCGCAATCACGAATGAATAAC
GGTTTGGTTGATGCGAGTGATTTTGATGACGAGCGTAATGGCTGGCCTGTTGAACAAGTCTGGAAAGAAA
TGCATAAACTTTTGCCATTCTCACCGGATTCAGTCGTCACTCATGGTGATTTCTCACTTGATAACCTTAT
TTTTGACGAGGGGAAATTAGGCCGGGAAGCCGATCTCGGCTTGAACGAATTGTTAGGTGGCGGTACTTGG
GTCGATATCAAAGTGCATCACTTCTTCCCGTATGCCCAACTTTGTATAGAGAGCCACTGCGGGATCGTCA
CCGTAATCTGCTTGCACGTAGATCACATAAGCACCAAGCGCGTTGGCCTCATGCTTGAGGAGATTGATGA
GCGCGGTGGCAATGCCCTGCCTCCGGTGCTCGCCGGAGACTGCGAGATCATAGATATAGATCTCACTACG
CGGCTGCTCAAACCTGGGCAGAACGTAAGCCGCGAGAGCGCCAACAACCGCTTCTTGGTCGAAGGCAGCA
AGCGCGATGAATGTCTTACTACGGAGCAAGTTCCCGAGGTAATCGGAGTCCGGCTGATGTTGGGAGTAGG
TGGCTACGTCTCCGAACTCACGACCGAAAAGATCAAGAGCAGCCCGCATGGATTTGACTTGGTCAGGGCC
GAGCCTACATGTGCGAATGATGCCCATACTTGAGCCACCTAACTTTGTTTTAGGGCGACTGCCCTGCTGC
GTAACATCGTTGCTGCTGCGTAACATCGTTGCTGCTCCATAACATCAAACATCGACCCACGGCGTAACGC
GCTTGCTGCTTGGATGCCCGAGGCATAGACTGTACAAAAAAACAGTCATAACAAGCCATGAAAACCGCCA
CTGCGCCGTTACCACCGCTGCGTTCGGTCAAGGTTCTGGACCAGTTGCGTGAGCGCATACGCTACTTGCA
TTACAGTTTACGAACCGAACAGGCTTATGTCAACTGGGTTCGTGCCTTCATCCGTTTCCACGGTGTGCGT
CACCCGGCAACCTTGGGCAGCAGCGAAGTCGAGGCATTTCTGTCCTGGCTGGCGAACGAGCGCAAGGTTT
CGGTCTCCACGCATCGTCAGGCATTGGCGGCCTTGCTGTTCTTCTACGGCAAGGTGCTGTGCACGGATCT
GCCCTGGCTTCAGGAGATCGGAAGACCTCGGCCGTCGCGGCGCTTGCCGGTGGTGCTGACCCCGGATGAA
GTGGTTCGCATCCTCGGTTTTCTGGAAGGCGAGCATCGTTTGTTCGCCCAGGACTCTAGCTATAGTTCTA
GTGGTTGGCTACTAATAGGTTGTATTGATGTTGGACGAGTCGGAATCGCAGACCGATACCAGGATCTTGC
CATCCTATGGAACTGCCTCGGTGAGTTTTCTCCTTCATTACAGAAACGGCTTTTTCAAAAATATGGTATT
GATAATCCTGATATGAATAAATTGCAGTTTCATTTGATGCTCGATGAGTTTTTCTAATCAGAATTGGTTA
ATTGGTTGTAACACTGGCAGAGCATTACGCTGACTTGACGGGACGGCGCAAGCTCATGACCAAAATCCCT
TAACGTGAGTTTTCGTTCCACTGAGCGTCAGACCCCGTAGAAAAGATCAAAGGATCTTCTTGAGATCCTT
TTTTTCTGCGCGTAATCTGCTGCTTGCAAACAAAAAAACCACCGCTACCAGCGGTGGTTTGTTTGCCGGA
TCAAGAGCTACCAACTCTTTTTCCGAAGGTAACTGGCTTCAGCAGAGCGCAGATACCAAATACTGTCCTT
CTAGTGTAGCCGTAGTTAGGCCACCACTTCAAGAACTCTGTAGCACCGCCTACATACCTCGCTCTGCTAA
TCCTGTTACCAGTGGCTGCTGCCAGTGGCGATAAGTCGTGTCTTACCGGGTTGGACTCAAGACGATAGTT
ACCGGATAAGGCGCAGCGGTCGGGCTGAACGGGGGGTTCGTGCACACAGCCCAGCTTGGAGCGAACGACC
TACACCGAACTGAGATACCTACAGCGTGAGCTATGAGAAAGCGCCACGCTTCCCGAAGGGAGAAAGGCGG
ACAGGTATCCGGTAAGCGGCAGGGTCGGAACAGGAGAGCGCACGAGGGAGCTTCCAGGGGGAAACGCCTG
GTATCTTTATAGTCCTGTCGGGTTTCGCCACCTCTGACTTGAGCGTCGATTTTTGTGATGCTCGTCAGGG
GGGCGGAGCCTATGGAAAAACGCCAGCAACGCGGCCTTTTTACGGTTCCTGGCCTTTTGCTGGCCTTTTG
CTCACATGTTCTTTCCTGCGTTATCCCCTGATTCTGTGGATAACCGTATTACCGCTAGCATGGATCTCGG
GGACGTCTAACTACTAAGCGAGAGTAGGGAACTGCCAGGCATCAAATAAAACGAAAGGCTCAGTCGGAAG
ACTGGGCCTTTCGTTTTATCTGTTGTTTGTCGGTGAACGCTCTCCTGAGTAGGACAAATCCGCCGGGAGC
GGATTTGAACGTTGTGAAGCAACGGCCCGGAGGGTGGCGGGCAGGACGCCCGCCATAAACTGCCAGGCAT
CAAACTAAGCAGAAGGCCATC
