>Addgene plasmid #25763 | pEN_TmiR_G13-L_G12-E | addgene partial sequence | sequence record 31790 | 25763 with pCEP-fwd
GACCTCCATAGAAGACACCGGGACCGATCCAGCCTCCGCGGCCCCGAATCTAGTCGACTAGGGATAACAG
GGTAATTGTTTGAATGAGGCTTCAGTACTTTACAGAATCGTTGCCTGCACATCTTGGAAACACTTGCTGG
GATTACTTCTTCAGGTTAACCCAACAGAAGGCTCGAGAAGGTATATTGCTGTTGACAGTGAGCGATGGGT
GAGTCTGTAAAGTATTTAGTGAAGCCACAGATGTAAATACTTTACAGACTCACCCAGTGCCTACTGCCTC
GGAATTCAAGGGGCTACTTTAGGAGCAATTATCTTGTTTACTAAAACTGAATACCTTGCTATCTCTTTGA
TACATTTTTACAAAGCTGAATTAAAATGGTATAAATTAAATCACTTTTTTCAATTCGCGGCCGCACTCGA
GATATCTAGTCGACTAGGGATAACAGGGTAATTGTTTGAATGAGGCTTCAGTACTTTACAGAATCGTTGC
CTGCACATCTTGGAAACACTTGCTGGGATTACTTCTTCAGGTTAACCCAACAGAAGGCTCGAGAAGGTAT
ATTGCTGTTGACAGTGAGCGACGACACCATCTTCGACAACATTAGTGAAGCCACAGATGTAATGTTGTCG
AAGATGGTGTCGCTGCCTACTGCCTCGCAATTCAAGGG
